Addgene plasmid #198693: His6_MBP_FMRP_P451S
Purpose: Expression of human FMRP protein in E. coli
Depositing lab: Simpson Joseph. Depositing organization: University of California, San Diego (UCSD). Publication: A simple procedure for bacterial expression and purification of the fragile X protein family. Edwards M, Xu M, Joseph S. Sci Rep. 2020 Sep 28;10(1):15858. doi: 10.1038/s41598-020-72984-7. PubMed 32985615.
Backbone
  Vector backbone: MCSG9
  Vector type: Bacterial Expression
Growth in bacteria
  Bacterial resistance: Ampicillin, 100 μg/mL
  Growth temperature: 37°C
  Growth strain: DH5alpha
  Copy number: High Copy
Gene/Insert
  Gene/Insert name: FMR1
  Species: H. sapiens (human)
  Insert size (bp): 1896
  Mutation: changed proline 451 to serine
  Entrez Gene: FMR1 (a.k.a. FMRP, FRAXA, POF, POF1)
  Promoter: T7
  Tag / fusion protein: MBP (N terminal on backbone)
  Cloning method: Ligation Independent Cloning
  Sequencing primers: 5′ T7 Promoter; 3′ T7 Terminator
Terms and licenses: Academic/Nonprofit Terms; Industry Terms: Not Available to Industry
How to cite: His6_MBP_FMRP_P451S was a gift from Simpson Joseph (Addgene plasmid # 198693 ; http://n2t.net/addgene:198693 ; RRID:Addgene_198693)
