[The description below was written by a language model from this plasmid's Addgene catalogue record and pLannotate feature annotations shown in this document.]
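Description:
His6_MBP_FMRP_P451S is a bacterial expression plasmid built on the MCSG9 backbone, a ligation-independent cloning vector, for producing human FMRP (the FMR1 gene product, fragile X protein) in E. coli. The sequenced record is 8,305 nt. It replicates from a ColE1/pMB1-type origin and is selected with ampicillin through a β-lactamase gene driven by its own promoter. The catalogue lists it as high copy, although the annotation also finds the pBR322-derived bom region and a rop gene, which normally moderates copy number. Other backbone remnants are tetracycline-resistance fragments flanking the lacI cassette and a partial f1 origin.

The expression cassette follows the usual pET-style arrangement: a T7 promoter followed directly by a lac operator, the phage T7 gene 10 ribosome binding site, the fusion open reading frame and a T7 terminator. A lacI gene on the plasmid supplies repressor. Transcription therefore depends on T7 RNA polymerase in the host and is induced with IPTG. The coding region starts with a maltose binding protein lacking its signal sequence, so the fusion stays in the cytosol, where MBP serves as a solubility enhancer and affinity handle. Next comes the 1,896 bp FMR1 insert carrying a proline 451 to serine substitution. The plasmid name indicates an N-terminal His6 tag ahead of MBP, but the feature table does not annotate it. The only histidine-tag fragment detected lies downstream of FMR1 alongside a short vector-derived tag fragment, and the record does not show whether that fragment is translated. The record does not explain the rationale for the P451S change. The associated work concerns a simple procedure for bacterial expression and purification of fragile X family proteins.
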