Features (pLannotate 1.2.2; 20 found; start..end, strand, type, name):
     35..623     +  rep_origin     ori: high-copy-number ColE1/pMB1/pBR322/pUC origin of replication
    809..948     -  misc_feature   bom: basis of mobility region from pBR322
   1050..1241    -  CDS            rop: Rop protein, which maintains plasmids at low copy number; rop
   1258..1638    +  CDS            YPB1_ECOLX: Protein predicted: Swiss-Prot protein existence level 4. From Escherichia coli.
   1710..2001    -  CDS            TcR (fragment): tetracycline efflux protein; tet; confers resistance to tetracycline
   2016..2037    -  protein_bind   CAP binding site: CAP binding activates transcription in the presence of cAMP. E. coli catabolite activator protein
   2050..3132    -  CDS            lacI: lac repressor; lacI; The lac repressor binds to the lac operator to inhibit transcription in E. coli. This inhibition can be relieved by adding lactose or isopropyl-β-D-thiogalactopyranoside (IPTG).
   3133..3210    -  promoter       lacI promoter: lacI
   3218..3497    -  CDS            TcR (fragment): tetracycline efflux protein; tet; confers resistance to tetracycline
   3523..3541    +  promoter       T7 promoter: promoter for bacteriophage T7 RNA polymerase
   3542..3566    +  protein_bind   lac operator: The lac repressor binds to the lac operator to inhibit transcription in E. coli. This inhibition can be relieved by adding lactose or isopropyl-β-D-thiogalactopyranoside (IPTG). lac repressor encoded by lacI
   3581..3603    +  RBS            RBS: efficient ribosome binding site from bacteriophage T7 gene 10 (Olins and Rangwala, 1989)
   3656..4753    +  CDS            MBP: maltose binding protein from E. coli; malE (mutated); This version of the gene does not encode a signal sequence, so MBP will remain in the cytosol.
   4802..6697    +  CDS            FMR1: FMR1_HUMAN - Experimental evidence at protein level: Swiss-Prot protein existence level 1. (Microbial infection) Acts as a positive regulator of influenza A virus (IAV) replication. Required for the assembly and nuclear export of the viral ribonucleoprotein (vRNP) components. From Homo sapiens (Human).
   6764..6781    +  CDS            9xHis (fragment): 9xHis affinity tag
   6791..6840    +  CDS            SET1 (fragment): solubility-enhancement tag derived from T7 phage gene 10B
   6848..6895    +  terminator     T7 terminator: transcription terminator for bacteriophage T7 RNA polymerase
   6932..7162    +  rep_origin     f1 ori (fragment) (sequence partly withheld): f1 bacteriophage origin of replication; arrow indicates direction of (+) strand synthesis
   7205..7308    +  promoter       AmpR promoter: bla
   7309..8169    +  CDS            AmpR: β-lactamase; bla; confers resistance to ampicillin, carbenicillin, and related antibiotics
>Addgene plasmid #198693 | His6_MBP_FMRP_P451S | addgene full sequence | sequence record 392972 | Addgene NGS Result
CGTCAGACCCCGTAGAAAAGATCAAAGGATCTTCTTGAGATCCTTTTTTTCTGCGCGTAATCTGCTGCTT
GCAAACAAAAAAACCACCGCTACCAGCGGTGGTTTGTTTGCCGGATCAAGAGCTACCAACTCTTTTTCCG
AAGGTAACTGGCTTCAGCAGAGCGCAGATACCAAATACTGTCCTTCTAGTGTAGCCGTAGTTAGGCCACC
ACTTCAAGAACTCTGTAGCACCGCCTACATACCTCGCTCTGCTAATCCTGTTACCAGTGGCTGCTGCCAG
TGGCGATAAGTCGTGTCTTACCGGGTTGGACTCAAGACGATAGTTACCGGATAAGGCGCAGCGGTCGGGC
TGAACGGGGGGTTCGTGCACACAGCCCAGCTTGGAGCGAACGACCTACACCGAACTGAGATACCTACAGC
GTGAGCTATGAGAAAGCGCCACGCTTCCCGAAGGGAGAAAGGCGGACAGGTATCCGGTAAGCGGCAGGGT
CGGAACAGGAGAGCGCACGAGGGAGCTTCCAGGGGGAAACGCCTGGTATCTTTATAGTCCTGTCGGGTTT
CGCCACCTCTGACTTGAGCGTCGATTTTTGTGATGCTCGTCAGGGGGGCGGAGCCTATGGAAAAACGCCA
GCAACGCGGCCTTTTTACGGTTCCTGGCCTTTTGCTGGCCTTTTGCTCACATGTTCTTTCCTGCGTTATC
CCCTGATTCTGTGGATAACCGTATTACCGCCTTTGAGTGAGCTGATACCGCTCGCCGCAGCCGAACGACC
GAGCGCAGCGAGTCAGTGAGCGAGGAAGCGGAAGAGCGCCTGATGCGGTATTTTCTCCTTACGCATCTGT
GCGGTATTTCACACCGCAATGGTGCACTCTCAGTACAATCTGCTCTGATGCCGCATAGTTAAGCCAGTAT
ACACTCCGCTATCGCTACGTGACTGGGTCATGGCTGCGCCCCGACACCCGCCAACACCCGCTGACGCGCC
CTGACGGGCTTGTCTGCTCCCGGCATCCGCTTACAGACAAGCTGTGACCGTCTCCGGGAGCTGCATGTGT
CAGAGGTTTTCACCGTCATCACCGAAACGCGCGAGGCAGCTGCGGTAAAGCTCATCAGCGTGGTCGTGAA
GCGATTCACAGATGTCTGCCTGTTCATCCGCGTCCAGCTCGTTGAGTTTCTCCAGAAGCGTTAATGTCTG
GCTTCTGATAAAGCGGGCCATGTTAAGGGCGGTTTTTTCCTGTTTGGTCACTGATGCCTCCGTGTAAGGG
GGATTTCTGTTCATGGGGGTAATGATACCGATGAAACGAGAGAGGATGCTCACGATACGGGTTACTGATG
ATGAACATGCCCGGTTACTGGAACGTTGTGAGGGTAAACAACTGGCGGTATGGATGCGGCGGGACCAGAG
AAAAATCACTCAGGGTCAATGCCAGCGCTTCGTTAATACAGATGTAGGTGTTCCACAGGGTAGCCAGCAG
CATCCTGCGATGCAGATCCGGAACATAATGGTGCAGGGCGCTGACTTCCGCGTTTCCAGACTTTACGAAA
CACGGAAACCGAAGACCATTCATGTTGTTGCTCAGGTCGCAGACGTTTTGCAGCAGCAGTCGCTTCACGT
TCGCTCGCGTATCGGTGATTCATTCTGCTAACCAGTAAGGCAACCCCGCCAGCCTAGCCGGGTCCTCAAC
GACAGGAGCACGATCATGCGCACCCGTGGGGCCGCCATGCCGGCGATAATGGACTGCTTCTCGCCGAAAC
GTTTGGTGGCGGGACCAGTGACGAAGGCTTGAGCGAGGGCGTGCAAGATTCCGAATACCGCAAGCGACAG
GCCGATCATCGTCGCGCTCCAGCGAAAGCGGTCCTCGCCGAAAATGACCCAGAGCGCTGCCGGCACCTGT
CCTACGAGTTGCATGATAAAGAAGACAGTCATAAGTGCGGCGACGATAGTCATGCCCCGCGCCCACCGGA
AGGAGCTGACTGGGTTGAAGGCTCTCAAGGGCATCGGTCGAGATCCCGGTGCCTAATGAGTGAGCTAACT
TACATTAATTGCGTTGCGCTCACTGCCCGCTTTCCAGTCGGGAAACCTGTCGTGCCAGCTGCATTAATGA
ATCGGCCAACGCGCGGGGAGAGGCGGTTTGCGTATTGGGCGCCAGGGTGGTTTTTCTTTTCACCAGTGAG
ACGGGCAACAGCTGATTGCCCTTCACCGCCTGGCCCTGAGAGAGTTGCAGCAAGCGGTCCACGCTGGTTT
GCCCCAGCAGGCGAAAATCATGTTTGATGGTGGTTAACGGCGGGATATAACATGAGCTGTCTTCGGTATC
GTCGTATCCCACTACCGAGATATCCGCACCAACGCGCAGCCCGGACTCGGTAATGGCGCGCATTGCGCCC
AGCGCCATCTGATCGTTGGCAACCAGCATCGCAGTGGGAACGATGCCCTCATTCAGCATTTGCATGGTTT
GTTGAAAACCGGACATGGCACTCCAGTCGCCTTCCCGTTCCGCTATCGGCTGAATTTGATTGCGAGTGAG
ATATTTATGCCAGCCAGCCAGACGCAGACGCGCCGAGACAGAACTTAATGGGCCCGCTAACAGCGCGATT
TGCTGGTGACCCAATGCGACCAGATGCTCCACGCCCAGTCGCGTACCGTCTTCATGGGAGAAAATAATAC
TGTTGATGGGTGTCTGGTCAGAGACATCAAGAAATAACGCCGGAACATTAGTGCAGGCAGCTTCCACAGC
AATGGCATCCTGGTCATCCAGCGGATAGTTAATGATCAGCCCACTGACGCGTTGCGCGAGAAGATTGTGC
ACCGCCGCTTTACAGGCTTCGACGCCGCTTCGTTCTACCATCGACACCACCACGCTGGCACCCAGTTGAT
CGGCGCGAGATTTAATCGCCGCGACAATTTGCGACGGCGCGTGCAGGGCCAGACTGGAGGTGGCAACGCC
AATCAGCAACGACTGTTTGCCCGCCAGTTGTTGTGCCACGCGGTTGGGAATGTAATTCAGCTCCGCCATC
GCCGCTTCCACTTTTTCCCGCGTTTTCGCAGAAACGTGGCTGGCCTGGTTCACCACGCGGGAAACGGTCT
GATAAGAGACACCGGCATACTCTGCGACATCGTATAACGTTACTGGTTTCACATTCACCACCCTGAATTG
ACTCTCTTCCGGGCGCTATCATGCCATACCGCGAAAGGTTTTGCGCCATTCGATGGTGTCCGGGATCTCG
ACGCTCTCCCTTATGCGACTCCTGCATTAGGAAGCAGCCCAGTAGTAGGTTGAGGCCGTTGAGCACCGCC
GCCGCAAGGAATGGTGCATGCAAGGAGATGGCGCCCAACAGTCCCCCGGCCACGGGGCCTGCCACCATAC
CCACGCCGAAACAAGCGCTCATGAGCCCGAAGTGGCGAGCCCGATCTTCCCCATCGGTGATGTCGGCGAT
ATAGGCGCCAGCAACCGCACCTGTGGCGCCGGTGATGCCGGCCACGATGCGTCCGGCGTAGAGGATCGAG
ATCGATCTCGATCCCGCGAAATTAATACGACTCACTATAGGGGAATTGTGAGCGGATAACAATTCCCCTC
TAGAAATAATTTTGTTTAACTTTAAGAAGGAGATATACATATGCACCATCATCATCATCATTCTTCTGGT
GTAGATCTGGGTACCAAAATCGAAGAAGGTAAACTGGTAATCTGGATTAACGGCGATAAAGGCTATAACG
GTCTCGCTGAAGTCGGTAAGAAATTCGAGAAAGATACCGGAATTAAAGTCACCGTTGAGCATCCGGATAA
ACTGGAAGAGAAATTCCCACAGGTTGCGGCAACTGGCGATGGCCCTGACATTATCTTCTGGGCACACGAC
CGCTTTGGTGGCTACGCTCAATCTGGCCTGTTGGCCGAAATCACCCCGGACAAAGCGTTCCAGGACAAGC
TGTATCCGTTTACCTGGGATGCCGTACGTTACAACGGCAAGCTGATTGCTTACCCGATCGCTGTTGAAGC
GTTATCGCTGATTTATAACAAAGATCTGCTGCCGAACCCGCCAAAAACCTGGGAAGAGATCCCGGCGCTG
GATAAAGAACTGAAAGCGAAAGGTAAGAGCGCGCTGATGTTCAACCTGCAAGAACCGTACTTCACCTGGC
CGCTGATTGCTGCTGACGGGGGTTATGCGTTCAAGTATGAAAACGGCAAGTACGACATTAAAGACGTGGG
CGTGGATAACGCTGGCGCGAAAGCGGGTCTGACCTTCCTGGTTGACCTGATTAAAAACAAACACATGAAT
GCAGACACCGATTACTCCATCGCAGAAGCTGCCTTTAATAAAGGCGAAACAGCGATGACCATCAACGGCC
CGTGGGCATGGTCCAACATCGACACCAGCAAAGTGAATTATGGTGTAACGGTACTGCCGACCTTCAAGGG
TCAACCATCCAAACCGTTCGTTGGCGTGCTGAGCGCAGGTATTAACGCCGCCAGTCCGAACAAAGAGCTG
GCAAAAGAGTTCCTCGAAAACTATCTGCTGACTGATGAAGGTCTGGAAGCGGTTAATAAAGACAAACCGC
TGGGTGCCGTAGCGCTGAAGTCTTACGAGGAAGAGTTGGCGAAAGATCCACGTATTGCCGCCACCATGGA
AAACGCCCAGAAAGGTGAAATCATGCCGAACATCCCGCAGATGTCCGCTTTCTGGTATGCCGTGCGTACT
GCGGTGATCAACGCCGCCAGCGGTCGTCAGACTGTCGATGAAGCCCTGAAAGACGCGCAGACTGATTACG
ATATCCCAGGTACCGAGAACCTGTACTTCCAATCCAATGCCATGGAAGAACTGGTGGTTGAAGTGCGTGG
TTCGAATGGCGCGTTTTACAAAGCCTTCGTGAAGGACGTTCATGAAGATAGCATTACCGTTGCGTTTGAA
AACAATTGGCAGCCGGATCGCCAAATCCCGTTTCACGACGTTCGTTTCCCGCCGCCGGTCGGTTACAACA
AGGACATCAACGAATCTGATGAAGTGGAAGTTTACAGTCGCGCGAACGAAAAAGAACCGTGCTGTTGGTG
GCTGGCCAAAGTCCGTATGATTAAGGGCGAATTTTATGTGATCGAATACGCGGCCTGCGATGCGACCTAT
AATGAAATTGTCACGATCGAACGCCTGCGTAGCGTGAACCCGAATAAACCGGCCACCAAGGATACGTTCC
ATAAAATTAAGCTGGACGTGCCGGAAGATCTGCGTCAGATGTGTGCAAAAGAAGCAGCTCACAAGGATTT
TAAAAAGGCGGTCGGTGCCTTCTCTGTGACCTATGACCCGGAAAACTACCAGCTGGTGATTCTGTCCATC
AATGAAGTTACCTCAAAACGCGCGCACATGCTGATTGATATGCACTTTCGCTCGCTGCGTACCAAACTGA
GCCTGATCATGCGTAACGAAGAAGCATCCAAGCAGCTGGAAAGTTCCCGCCAACTGGCTTCACGTTTTCA
TGAACAGTTCATTGTGCGCGAAGATCTGATGGGCCTGGCAATTGGTACCCACGGCGCGAATATCCAGCAA
GCCCGTAAAGTCCCGGGTGTGACGGCTATTGATCTGGACGAAGATACCTGCACGTTCCATATCTACGGCG
AAGACCAAGATGCAGTTAAAAAGGCTCGCTCCTTTCTGGAATTCGCCGAAGATGTTATTCAGGTCCCGCG
TAACCTGGTGGGTAAAGTTATCGGTAAAAATGGCAAGCTGATTCAAGAAATCGTTGATAAAAGCGGCGTC
GTGCGCGTCCGTATTGAAGCAGAAAACGAAAAGAACGTGCCGCAGGAAGAAGAAATCATGCCGCCGAACT
CACTGCCGTCGAACAATAGCCGCGTTGGTCCGAATGCTCCGGAAGAAAAGAAACATCTGGATATCAAGGA
AAACAGCACCCACTTTTCTCAGCCGAATAGTACGAAGGTGCAACGTGTCCTGGTGGCATCATCGGTTGTC
GCTGGCGAATCTCAGAAACCGGAACTGAAGGCCTGGCAGGGTATGGTTCCGTTTGTTTTCGTCGGCACCA
AAGATAGTATCGCAAACGCTACGGTTCTGCTGGACTATCATCTGAATTACCTGAAAGAAGTCGATCAGCT
GCGCCTGGAACGTCTGCAAATTGACGAACAGCTGCGCCAAATCGGTGCAAGCTCTCGTCCGTCTCCGAAC
CGTACCGATAAAGAAAAGTCTTATGTGACGGATGACGGTCAGGGTATGGGTCGTGGCAGTCGTCCGTATC
GCAATCGTGGTCATGGTCGTCGCGGTCCGGGTTACACCTCCGGTACGAACTCTGAAGCAAGTAACGCTTC
CGAAACCGAATCAGACCACCGCGATGAACTGTCAGATTGGTCGCTGGCGCCGACGGAAGAAGAACGTGAA
TCTTTTCTGCGTCGCGGTGACGGTCGTCGCCGTGGCGGTGGCGGTCGTGGTCAGGGCGGTCGCGGCCGTG
GCGGTGGCTTCAAAGGCAATGATGACCATAGTCGTACCGATAATCGTCCGCGTAATCCGCGCGAAGCCAA
AGGTCGTACCACGGATGGCTCGCTGCAGATTCGCGTGGACTGTAACAATGAACGTAGCGTTCACACCAAA
ACGCTGCAAAACACCAGTTCCGAAGGTAGCCGCCTGCGTACGGGCAAAGATCGTAATCAGAAAAAGGAAA
AACCGGACTCAGTGGATGGTCAACAACCGCTGGTCAATGGTGTGCCGTAACATTGGAAGTGGATAACGGA
TCCGAATTCGAGCTCCGTCGACAAGCTTGCGGCCGCACTCGAGCACCACCACCACCACCACTGAGATCCG
GCTGCTAACAAAGCCCGAAAGGAAGCTGAGTTGGCTGCTGCCACCGCTGAGCAATAACTAGCATAACCCC
TTGGGGCCTCTAAACGGGTCTTGAGGGGTTTTTTGCTGAAAGGAGGAACTATATCCGGATTGGCGAATGG
G
[124 nt withheld, positions 6932-7055]
C
[91 nt withheld, positions 7057-7147]
AGGGTGATGGTTCACATTAACGCTTACAATTTAGGTGGCACTTTTCGGGGAAATGTGCGCGGAACCCCTA
TTTGTTTATTTTTCTAAATACATTCAAATATGTATCCGCTCATGAGACAATAACCCTGATAAATGCTTCA
ATAATTTGAAAAAGGAAGAGTATGAGTATTCAACATTTCCGTGTCGCCCTTATTCCCTTTTTTGCGGCAT
TTTGCCTTCCTGTTTTTGCTCACCCAGAAACGCTGGTGAAAGTAAAAGATGCTGAAGATCAGTTGGGTGC
ACGAGTGGGTTACATCGAACTGGATCTCAACAGCGGTAAGATCCTTGAGAGTTTTCGCCCCGAAGAACGT
TTTCCAATGATGAGCACTTTTAAAGTTCTGCTATGTGGCGCGGTATTATCCCGTATTGACGCCGGGCAAG
AGCAACTCGGTCGCCGCATACACTATTCTCAGAATGACTTGGTTGAGTACTCACCAGTCACAGAAAAGCA
TCTTACGGATGGCATGACAGTAAGAGAATTATGCAGTGCTGCCATAACCATGAGTGATAACACTGCGGCC
AACTTACTTCTGACAACGATCGGAGGACCGAAGGAGCTAACCGCTTTTTTGCACAACATGGGGGATCATG
TAACTCGCCTTGATCGTTGGGAACCGGAGCTGAATGAAGCCATACCAAACGACGAGCGTGACACCACGAT
GCCTGCAGCAATGGCAACAACGTTGCGCAAACTATTAACTGGCGAACTACTTACTCTAGCTTCCCGGCAA
CAATTAATAGACTGGATGGAGGCGGATAAAGTTGCAGGACCACTTCTGCGCTCGGCCCTTCCGGCTGGCT
GGTTTATTGCTGATAAATCTGGAGCCGGTGAGCGTGGGTCTCGCGGTATCATTGCAGCACTGGGGCCAGA
TGGTAAGCCCTCCCGTATCGTAGTTATCTACACGACGGGGAGTCAGGCAACTATGGATGAACGAAATAGA
CAGATCGCTGAGATAGGTGCCTCACTGATTAAGCATTGGTAACTGTCAGACCAAGTTTACTCATATATAC
TTTAGATTGATTTAAAACTTCATTTTTAATTTAAAAGGATCTAGGTGAAGATCCTTTTTGATAATCTCAT
GACCAAAATCCCTTAACGTGAGTTTTCGTTCCACTGAG
